>Addgene plasmid #35709 | pEYFP-Syx1 | addgene partial sequence | sequence record 45237 | EGFP-C 5'-CATGGTCCTGCTGGAGTTCGTG-3'
AGTCCGGACTCAGATCTGGGACAGGACCGGGCGTCTCCGGGCGCCGAGCAGCAGCCAGGCCCAGCTCTGA
GCTACCCTCCCCAGACTCCCAGCTCCTCTGGGTCGGGGGTCATGCCCACAGCAGCGACAGCCAGGTATGC
CATCATGCCGACTGCCAGCAGCTGCACCACCGGGGGCCTCTCAACCTGTGTGAGACCTGTGATAGCAAGT
TCCACAGCACCCTGCACTACGACGGCCATGTCCGATTTGACCTGCCCCCGCAAGGCTCTGTCCTGGCCCG
GAATGTTTCCACCCGGTCCTGTCCTCCCCGCACCAGCCCTGCTGCAGACCTGGAGGAAGAAGAGGAAGGC
TGTACCGACGGAAAAGGGGACCGGAAGAGCGCCGGCCTAAAAATCTCTAAGAAGAAAGCAAGGAGGAGAC
ACACAGATGACCCGAGCAAGGAGTGCTTCACCTTGAAATTCGACCTGAACGTGGACATCGAAACAGAAAT
TGTGCCAGCCATGAAGAAGAAGTCACTGGGGGAAGTACTGCTGCCTGTGTTTGAGAGGAAGGGCATCGCA
CTGGGCAAGGTAGACATCTACCTGGATCAATCCAACACACCCCTGTCCCTCACCTTCGAGGCCTACAAGT
TTGGAGGACACTACCTGCGGGTCAAAGCCAAGCCGGGGGACGAGGGCAAGGTGGAGCAGGGAGTGAAGGA
TTCCAAGTCCCTCAGTCTGCCAGCCCTGAGGCCCAGTGGGGCTGGGCCCCCTGTGTCGGAACGTGTGGAC
CCTCAGAGCCGCCGAGAGAGCAGTCTGGACATCTTGGCCCCTGG
