>Addgene plasmid #35709 | pEYFP-Syx1 | addgene partial sequence | sequence record 46233 | EXFP-R 5'-GTCTTGTAGTTGCCGTCGTC-3'
CCTTCGGGCATGGCGGACTTGAAGAAGTCGTGCTGCTTCATGTGGTCGGGGTAGCGGGCGAAGCACTGCA
GGCCGTAGCCGAAGGTGGTCACGAGGGTGGGCCAGGGCACGGGCAGCTTGCCGGTGGTGCAGATGAACTT
CAGGGTCAGCTTGCCGTAGGTGGCATCGCCCTCGCCCTCGCCGGACACGCTGAACTTGTGGCCGTTTACG
TCGCCGTCCAGCTCGACCAGGATGGGCACCACCCCGGTGAACAGCTCCTCGCCCTTGCTCACCATGGTGG
CGACCGGTAGCGCTAGCGGATCTGACGGTTCACTAAACCAGCTCTGCTTATATAGACCTCCCACCGTACA
CGCCTACCGCCCATTTGCGTCAATGGGGCGGAGTTGTTACGACATTTTGGAAAGTCCCGTTGATTTTGGT
GCCAAAACAAACTCCCATTGACGTCAATGGGGTGGAGACTTGGAAATCCCCGTGAGTCAAACCGCTATCC
ACGCCCATTGATGTACTGCCAAAACCGCATCACCATGGTAATAGCGATGACTAATACGTAGATGTACTGC
CAAGTAGGAAAGTCCCATAAGGTCATGTACTGGGCATAATGCCAGGCGGGCCATTTACCGTCATTGACGT
CAATAGGGGGCGTACTTGGCATATGATACACTTGATGTACTGCCAAGTGGGCAGTTTACCGTAAATACTC
CACCCATTGACGTCAATGGAAAGTCCCTATTGGCGTTACTATGGGAACATACGTCATTATTGACGTCAAT
GGGCGGGGGTCGTTGGGCGGTCAGCCAGGCGGGCCATTTACCGTAAGTTATGTAACGCGGAACTCCATAT
ATGGGCTATGAACTAATGACCCCGTAATTGATTACTATTAATAACTAATGCATGGCGGTAATACGGTTAT
CCACAGAATCAGGGGATAACGCAGGAAA
