>Addgene plasmid #35709 | pEYFP-Syx1 | addgene partial sequence | sequence record 46234 | SV40pA-R 5'-GAAATTTGTGATGCTATTGC-3'
ACAACAACAATTGCATTCATTTTATGTTTCAGGTTCAGGGGGAGGTGTGGGAGGTTTTTTAAAGCAAGTA
AAACCTCTACAAATGTGGTATGGCTGATTATGATCAGTTATCTAGATCCGGTGGATCCACTAGTAACGGC
CGCCAGTGTGCTGGAATTCGCCCTTGACCACGCGTATCGATGTCGACTTTTTTTTTTTTCTTTCCACGGA
AGTATATACAAGTCTTTATAGAATAGCCAAACTTAATAAATACGCAGCCTGACAGATCCCAGCCCGCGCC
TCGGAGGCCAGCATGACCAGGAAGGACAGGGACTCATTTCATGAATCCTAACGAAGGTGGCATTGAGAGC
CAGTGAGCCCAGCCCAGAAAATCAGGGCTGGCAGAGTCAAGAGCAGAGGACAAGAGGCCACCTGGGCAAG
AGGGGTGTGTGTGTGTGTGGAGCATTGCAGCCAGGGCCTGGAACTCCACAGGACCCTTCTCTATTCCATC
CAGTCTGGCAAAGTGCAAATTGGCCATGAGGTGATGAGGCAACCACCCTGCCTGGCGCTCTGGCACACAT
GCACACATGAGGAGCTGAGAAGCAGGTGCTGTGACTTCTGGGAGGGAGGCAGGTTCTCTCTGCTGTCCTC
AGGCAGTGGTACCCTTGGGGGTCTCCTTGGTCTTCACACACACGAGGCAGCGGTGAAGCAGGTGCTGTAT
CCCCAGAGGACAGGGCTCTCTACTGTCTCTTATTCAGTGGCACCCTAGGGGTCTCCTGCTCACACCTCCG
AGGCAGTGAGCGTGGAGTTGAGCAGCAGGGTGGTCCTGATCCGGTAGAGCTGGGCCAGGGTCAGCTTCCT
GTGTTGAGCAGAGACCCCTGAGGGAGGCTCAGACTGCACCCTGGACATAGTCCCAGAAG
