[The description below was written by a language model from this plasmid's Addgene catalogue record.]
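Description:
pEYFP-Syx1 is a mammalian expression plasmid built on the Clontech pEYFP-C backbone (about 4.7 kb without insert). It carries the mouse Syx1 coding sequence, the synectin-binding RhoA exchange factor encoded by the Plekhg5 gene. The roughly 3.2 kb insert was cloned by restriction digestion between BglII and BamHI sites, both of which remain intact. It sits downstream of, and in frame with, the backbone's enhanced yellow fluorescent protein, so cells produce Syx1 with EYFP fused to its N terminus. Transcription of the fusion is driven by the CMV promoter, a strong constitutive promoter widely used in cultured mammalian cells. Placing the tag at the N terminus leaves the C terminus of Syx1 free, which fits the focus of the associated study on a PDZ-binding motif as a determinant of Rho exchange factor function.

The plasmid is maintained at high copy in E. coli under kanamycin selection. It also carries a neomycin resistance marker, which allows G418 selection of stably transfected mammalian cells. The Syx1 sequence differs from the GenBank reference protein by an R205K substitution. The depositor states that this reflects the original mouse cDNA clone rather than a cloning error, and that the plasmid matches the one described in the publication.

The record does not spell out specific applications. An EYFP-tagged construct of this kind is typically used to visualise the subcellular localisation of the protein by fluorescence microscopy and to overexpress the RhoA exchange factor so its effects on cell phenotype can be examined. No feature table was provided, so other backbone elements such as origins of replication and polyadenylation signals are not documented here.
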