Addgene plasmid #35709: pEYFP-Syx1
Depositing lab: Arie Horowitz. Depositing organization: Dartmouth College and Medical School. Publication: A PDZ-binding motif as a critical determinant of Rho guanine exchange factor function and cell phenotype. Liu M, Horowitz A. Mol Biol Cell. 2006 Apr;17(4):1880-7. Epub 2006 Feb 8. 10.1091/mbc.e06-01-0002 PubMed 16467373.
Backbone
  Vector backbone: pEYFP-C
  Backbone manufacturer: Clontech
  Backbone size w/o insert (bp): 4700
  Vector type: Mammalian Expression
  Selectable markers: Neomycin (select with G418)
Growth in bacteria
  Bacterial resistance: Kanamycin, 50 μg/mL
  Growth temperature: 37°C
  Growth strain: DH5alpha
  Copy number: High Copy
Gene/Insert
  Gene/Insert name: Syx1 (alt name: synectin-binding RhoA ex-change factor)
  Species: M. musculus (mouse)
  Insert size (bp): 3219
  Mutation: R205K
  Entrez Gene: Plekhg5 (a.k.a. Syx)
  Promoter: CMV
  Tag / fusion protein: EYFP (N terminal on backbone)
  Cloning method: Restriction Enzyme; 5′ cloning site BglII (not destroyed); 3′ cloning site BamHI (not destroyed)
  Sequencing primers: 5′ EGFP-C
Terms and licenses: Academic/Nonprofit Terms; Industry Terms: Not Available to Industry
Depositor comments: This construct contains a R205K mutation when compared to GenBank ID NP_001004156.1 This mutation reflects the sequence of the original mouse cDNA clone and was not introduced erroneously. The plasmid is exactly as described in the associated publication.
How to cite: pEYFP-Syx1 was a gift from Arie Horowitz (Addgene plasmid # 35709 ; http://n2t.net/addgene:35709 ; RRID:Addgene_35709)
